>Addgene plasmid #147958 | pT7-V5-SBP-C1-HsNanos1-W43E_X | depositor full sequence | sequence record 290405 | Full Sequence
TAGTTATTAATAGTAATCAATTACGGGGTCATTAGTTCATAGCCCATATATGGAGTTCCGCGTTACATAA
CTTACGGTAAATGGCCCGCCTGGCTGACCGCCCAACGACCCCCGCCCATTGACGTCAATAATGACGTATG
TTCCCATAGTAACGCCAATAGGGACTTTCCATTGACGTCAATGGGTGGAGTATTTACGGTAAACTGCCCA
CTTGGCAGTACATCAAGTGTATCATATGCCAAGTACGCCCCCTATTGACGTCAATGACGGTAAATGGCCC
GCCTGGCATTATGCCCAGTACATGACCTTATGGGACTTTCCTACTTGGCAGTACATCTACGTATTAGTCA
TCGCTATTACCATGGTGATGCGGTTTTGGCAGTACATCAATGGGCGTGGATAGCGGTTTGACTCACGGGG
ATTTCCAAGTCTCCACCCCATTGACGTCAATGGGAGTTTGTTTTGGCACCAAAATCAACGGGACTTTCCA
AAATGTCGTAACAACTCCGCCCCATTGACGCAAATGGGCGGTAGGCGTGTACGGTGGGAGGTCTATATAA
GCAGAGCTCTCTGGCTAACTAGAGAACCCACTGCTTACTGGCTTATCGAAATTAATACGACTCACTATAG
GGAGACCCAAGCTCTAGCGCTACCGGTCGCCACCATGGGTAAGCCTATCCCTAACCCTCTCCTCGGTCTC
GATTCTACGCCCGGAAGCGGTAGCGGTACGATGGACGAGAAGACCACCGGCTGGGGGGGCGGCCACGTGG
TGGAGGGCCTGGCCGGCGAGCTGGAGCAGCTGCGGGCCAGGCTGGAGCACCACCCTCAGGGCCAGCGGGA
GCCCAGATCTCGAGCTATGGAAGCCTTCCCATGGGCCCCCAGATCCCCCAGAAGAGGCAGAGCACCTCCT
CCCATGGCCCTGGTGCCAAGCGCCAGATATGTGTCTGCCCCTGGACCTGCCCACCCCCAGCCTTTCAGCA
GCGAGAACGATTACCTGGGCCTGGCCACCCTGATCACCAAGGCCGTGGATGGCGAGCCCAGATTCGGATG
TGCCAGAGGCGGAAATGGCGGCGGAGGCAGCCCTCCTAGTAGCAGCAGCAGCTCCTGTTGCAGCCCTCAC
ACAGGCGCTGGACCTGGCGCTCTGGGACCTGCACTGGGCCCACCTGACTACGACGAGGACGACGACGATG
ACAGCGACGAGCCTGGCAGCAGAGGCAGATACCTGGGCTCTGCCCTGGAACTGCGGGCTCTGGAACTGTG
TGCCGGACCTGCTGAAGCCGGCCTGCTGGAAGAGAGATTCGCCGAGCTGAGCCCCTTCGCCGGCAGAGCT
GCAGCAGTGCTGCTGGGATGTGCTCCTGCTGCCGCAGCCGCCGCTACAACAACATCTGAGGCCACCCCTC
GGGAAGAGAGGGCTCCTGCTTGGGCCGCTGAACCTAGACTGCATGCTGCCTCTGGCGCCGCTGCTGCAAG
ACTGCTGAAACCCGAACTGCAAGTGTGCGTGTTCTGCCGGAACAACAAAGAAGCTATGGCCCTGTACACC
ACCCACATCCTGAAGGGCCCCGACGGCAGAGTGCTGTGTCCCGTGCTGCGGAGATACACATGCCCTCTGT
GTGGCGCCAGCGGCGACAATGCCCACACCATCAAGTACTGCCCCCTGAGCAAGGTGCCCCCTCCACCAGC
TAGACCCCCTCCAAGATCTGCCAGAGATGGCCCCCCTGGCAAGAAGCTGAGATAAGAATTCTGCAGTCGA
CGGTACCGCGGGCCCGGGATCCACCGGATCTAGATAACTGATCATAATCAGCCATACCACATTTGTAGAG
GTTTTACTTGCTTTAAAAAACCTCCCACACCTCCCCCTGAACCTGAAACATAAAATGAATGCAATTGTTG
TTGTTAACTTGTTTATTGCAGCTTATAATGGTTACAAATAAAGCAATAGCATCACAAATTTCACAAATAA
AGCATTTTTTTCACTGCATTCTAGTTGTGGTTTGTCCAAACTCATCAATGTATCTTAACGCGTAAATTGT
AAGCGTTAATATTTTGTTAAAATTCGCGTTAAATTTTTGTTAAATCAGCTCATTTTTTAACCAATAGGCC
GAAATCGGCAAAATCCCTTATAAATCAAAAGAATAGACCGAGATAGGGT
[37 nt withheld, positions 2150-2186]
AAAGAACGTGGACTCCAACGTCAAAGG
[49 nt withheld, positions 2214-2262]
T
[91 nt withheld, positions 2264-2354]
G
[124 nt withheld, positions 2356-2479]
CAGGTGGCACTTTTCGGGGAAATGTGCGCGGAACCCCTATTTGTTTATTTTTCTAAATACATTCAAATAT
GTATCCGCTCATGAGACAATAACCCTGATAAATGCTTCAATAATATTGAAAAAGGAAGAGTCCTGAGGCG
GAAAGAACCAGCTGTGGAATGTGTGTCAGTTAGGGTGTGGAAAGTCCCCAGGCTCCCCAGCAGGCAGAAG
TATGCAAAGCATGCATCTCAATTAGTCAGCAACCAGGTGTGGAAAGTCCCCAGGCTCCCCAGCAGGCAGA
AGTATGCAAAGCATGCATCTCAATTAGTCAGCAACCATAGTCCCGCCCCTAACTCCGCCCATCCCGCCCC
TAACTCCGCCCAGTTCCGCCCATTCTCCGCCCCATGGCTGACTAATTTTTTTTATTTATGCAGAGGCCGA
GGCCGCCTCGGCCTCTGAGCTATTCCAGAAGTAGTGAGGAGGCTTTTTTGGAGGCCTAGGCTTTTGCAAA
GATCGATCAAGAGACAGGATGAGGATCGTTTCGCATGATTGAACAAGATGGATTGCACGCAGGTTCTCCG
GCCGCTTGGGTGGAGAGGCTATTCGGCTATGACTGGGCACAACAGACAATCGGCTGCTCTGATGCCGCCG
TGTTCCGGCTGTCAGCGCAGGGGCGCCCGGTTCTTTTTGTCAAGACCGACCTGTCCGGTGCCCTGAATGA
ACTGCAAGACGAGGCAGCGCGGCTATCGTGGCTGGCCACGACGGGCGTTCCTTGCGCAGCTGTGCTCGAC
GTTGTCACTGAAGCGGGAAGGGACTGGCTGCTATTGGGCGAAGTGCCGGGGCAGGATCTCCTGTCATCTC
ACCTTGCTCCTGCCGAGAAAGTATCCATCATGGCTGATGCAATGCGGCGGCTGCATACGCTTGATCCGGC
TACCTGCCCATTCGACCACCAAGCGAAACATCGCATCGAGCGAGCACGTACTCGGATGGAAGCCGGTCTT
GTCGATCAGGATGATCTGGACGAAGAGCATCAGGGGCTCGCGCCAGCCGAACTGTTCGCCAGGCTCAAGG
CGAGCATGCCCGACGGCGAGGATCTCGTCGTGACCCATGGCGATGCCTGCTTGCCGAATATCATGGTGGA
AAATGGCCGCTTTTCTGGATTCATCGACTGTGGCCGGCTGGGTGTGGCGGACCGCTATCAGGACATAGCG
TTGGCTACCCGTGATATTGCTGAAGAGCTTGGCGGCGAATGGGCTGACCGCTTCCTCGTGCTTTACGGTA
TCGCCGCTCCCGATTCGCAGCGCATCGCCTTCTATCGCCTTCTTGACGAGTTCTTCTGAGCGGGACTCTG
GGGTTCGAAATGACCGACCAAGCGACGCCCAACCTGCCATCACGAGATTTCGATTCCACCGCCGCCTTCT
ATGAAAGGTTGGGCTTCGGAATCGTTTTCCGGGACGCCGGCTGGATGATCCTCCAGCGCGGGGATCTCAT
GCTGGAGTTCTTCGCCCACCCTAGGGGGAGGCTAACTGAAACACGGAAGGAGACAATACCGGAAGGAACC
CGCGCTATGACGGCAATAAAAAGACAGAATAAAACGCACGGTGTTGGGTCGTTTGTTCATAAACGCGGGG
TTCGGTCCCAGGGCTGGCACTCTGTCGATACCCCACCGAGACCCCATTGGGGCCAATACGCCCGCGTTTC
TTCCTTTTCCCCACCCCACCCCCCAAGTTCGGGTGAAGGCCCAGGGCTCGCAGCCAACGTCGGGGCGGCA
GGCCCTGCCATAGCCTCAGGTTACTCATATATACTTTAGATTGATTTAAAACTTCATTTTTAATTTAAAA
GGATCTAGGTGAAGATCCTTTTTGATAATCTCATGACCAAAATCCCTTAACGTGAGTTTTCGTTCCACTG
AGCGTCAGACCCCGTAGAAAAGATCAAAGGATCTTCTTGAGATCCTTTTTTTCTGCGCGTAATCTGCTGC
TTGCAAACAAAAAAACCACCGCTACCAGCGGTGGTTTGTTTGCCGGATCAAGAGCTACCAACTCTTTTTC
CGAAGGTAACTGGCTTCAGCAGAGCGCAGATACCAAATACTGTCCTTCTAGTGTAGCCGTAGTTAGGCCA
CCACTTCAAGAACTCTGTAGCACCGCCTACATACCTCGCTCTGCTAATCCTGTTACCAGTGGCTGCTGCC
AGTGGCGATAAGTCGTGTCTTACCGGGTTGGACTCAAGACGATAGTTACCGGATAAGGCGCAGCGGTCGG
GCTGAACGGGGGGTTCGTGCACACAGCCCAGCTTGGAGCGAACGACCTACACCGAACTGAGATACCTACA
GCGTGAGCTATGAGAAAGCGCCACGCTTCCCGAAGGGAGAAAGGCGGACAGGTATCCGGTAAGCGGCAGG
GTCGGAACAGGAGAGCGCACGAGGGAGCTTCCAGGGGGAAACGCCTGGTATCTTTATAGTCCTGTCGGGT
TTCGCCACCTCTGACTTGAGCGTCGATTTTTGTGATGCTCGTCAGGGGGGCGGAGCCTATGGAAAAACGC
CAGCAACGCGGCCTTTTTACGGTTCCTGGCCTTTTGCTGGCCTTTTGCTCACATGTTCTTTCCTGCGTTA
TCCCCTGATTCTGTGGATAACCGTATTACCGCCATGCAT
Features (pLannotate 1.2.2; 18 found; start..end, strand, type, name):
     61..364     +  enhancer       CMV enhancer: human cytomegalovirus immediate early enhancer
    365..568     +  promoter       CMV promoter: human cytomegalovirus (CMV) immediate early promoter
    564..597     +  LTR            5' LTR (truncated) (fragment): truncated 5' long terminal repeat (LTR) from HIV-1
    613..631     +  promoter       T7 promoter: promoter for bacteriophage T7 RNA polymerase
    668..709     +  CDS            V5 tag: epitope tag from simian virus 5
    731..844     +  CDS            SBP: streptavidin-binding peptide selected from a peptide library; binds streptavidin with nanomolar affinity (Keefe et al., 2001)
    857..1732    +  CDS            NANOS1: NANO1_HUMAN - Also known as NOS1. Experimental evidence at protein level: Swiss-Prot protein existence level 1. May act as a translational repressor which regulates translation of specific mRNAs by forming a complex with PUM2 that associates with the 3'-UTR of mRNA targets. Capable of interfering with the proadhesive and anti-invasive functions of E-cadherin. Up-regulates the production of MMP14 to promote tumor cell invasion. From Homo sapiens (Human).
   1736..1772    +  misc_feature   MCS (fragment): multiple cloning site
   1789..1873    +  CDS            large T antigen (fragment): large T antigen from SV40 (simian virus 40)
   1896..2017    +  polyA_signal   SV40 poly(A) signal: SV40 polyadenylation signal
   2051..2479    -  rep_origin     f1 ori (sequence partly withheld): f1 bacteriophage origin of replication; arrow indicates direction of (+) strand synthesis
   2506..2610    +  promoter       AmpR promoter: bla
   2612..2969    +  promoter       SV40 promoter: SV40 enhancer and early promoter
   3004..3798    +  CDS            NeoR/KanR: aminoglycoside phosphotransferase from Tn5; aph(3')-II (or nptII); confers resistance to neomycin, kanamycin, and G418 (Geneticin®)
   3819..3971    +  CDS            ble (fragment): BLE_KLEPN - Experimental evidence at protein level: Swiss-Prot protein existence level 1. Binding protein with a strong affinity to the bleomycin family of antibiotics. Binds to CL990; an antimitotic-antibiotic compound. From Klebsiella pneumoniae.
   4030..4077    +  polyA_signal   HSV TK poly(A) signal: herpes simplex virus thymidine kinase polyadenylation signal (Cole and Stacy, 1985)
   4168..4184    -  polyA_signal   bGH poly(A) signal (fragment): bovine growth hormone polyadenylation signal
   4406..4994    +  rep_origin     ori: high-copy-number ColE1/pMB1/pBR322/pUC origin of replication
