[The description below was written by a language model from this plasmid's Addgene catalogue record and pLannotate feature annotations shown in this document.]
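Description:
pT7-V5-SBP-C1-HsNanos1-W43E_X is a 5.1 kb mammalian expression plasmid encoding human NANOS1 with a W43E substitution, fused at its N-terminus to tandem V5 and streptavidin-binding peptide (SBP) tags. The catalogue lists the backbone as unknown. The annotated layout shows a CMV expression cassette, an f1 ori, a dual-promoter NeoR/KanR unit and a high-copy ColE1/pUC origin, which is the arrangement typical of "C1"-style N-terminal fusion vectors. In bacteria the plasmid is maintained under kanamycin selection. The aminoglycoside phosphotransferase gene is preceded by both a bacterial (AmpR/bla) promoter and the SV40 enhancer/early promoter and is followed by an HSV TK polyadenylation signal, so it could also confer G418 resistance in mammalian cells.

Expression of the fusion is driven by the CMV immediate-early enhancer and promoter. A T7 promoter sits just downstream, ahead of the coding region, and would in principle also allow transcription by T7 RNA polymerase. The open reading frame runs V5, SBP, then NANOS1, followed by a remnant of the multiple cloning site and an SV40 poly(A) signal. According to the depositor, the insert was synthesized and codon-optimized for human cells. Short annotated fragments (HIV-1 LTR, large T antigen, ble, bGH poly(A)) are likely partial sequence matches rather than functional elements.

The V5 tag allows immunodetection, and SBP supports pulldown on streptavidin resin. The associated study concerns Nanos-mediated recruitment of the CCR4-NOT complex and translational repression. This suggests the point mutant was used to test that interaction, although the record does not state the effect of W43E.
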