Addgene plasmid #147958: pT7-V5-SBP-C1-HsNanos1-W43E_X
Purpose: Mammalian Expression of HsNanos1-W43E
Depositing lab: Elisa Izaurralde. Depositing organization: Max Planck Institute for Developmental Biology. Publication: Structural basis for the Nanos-mediated recruitment of the CCR4-NOT complex and translational repression. Bhandari D, Raisch T, Weichenrieder O, Jonas S, Izaurralde E. Genes Dev. 2014 Apr 15;28(8):888-901. doi: 10.1101/gad.237289.113. PubMed 24736845.
Backbone
  Vector backbone: Unknown
  Vector type: Mammalian Expression
Growth in bacteria
  Bacterial resistance: Kanamycin, 50 μg/mL
  Growth temperature: 37°C
  Growth strain: DH5alpha
  Copy number: High Copy
Gene/Insert
  Gene/Insert name: HsNanos1-W43E
  Species: H. sapiens (human)
  Entrez Gene: NANOS1 (a.k.a. RP11-498J9.3, NOS1)
  Cloning method: Unknown
Terms and licenses: Academic/Nonprofit Terms; Industry Terms: Not Available to Industry
Depositor comments: synthesized DNA from GeneArt. Codon optimized for Expression in human cells. Plasmids from this collection were made available to the research community and donated after the lab closed. Please note that the sequence provided by the depositing laboratory may be theoretical/predicted or based on Sanger sequencing results. There may be discrepancies between sequencing results obtained by Addgene and the depositor sequence. If an Addgene verified sequence is not available, please contact before placing your order to request that our lab fully sequence the plasmid.
How to cite: pT7-V5-SBP-C1-HsNanos1-W43E_X was a gift from Elisa Izaurralde (Addgene plasmid # 147958 ; http://n2t.net/addgene:147958 ; RRID:Addgene_147958)
